Addgene plasmid #203074: Salsa-BC233-P3D5
Purpose: Expression of barcoded reporter plasmid for PRESTO-Salsa; EGFP/BC233
Depositing lab: Noah Palm. Depositing organization: Yale University. Publication: Highly multiplexed bioactivity screening reveals human and microbiota metabolome-GPCRome interactions. Chen H, Rosen CE, Gonzalez-Hernandez JA, Song D, Potempa J, Ring AM, Palm NW. Cell. 2023 Jul 6;186(14):3095-3110.e19. doi: 10.1016/j.cell.2023.05.024. Epub 2023 Jun 14. PubMed 37321219.
Backbone
  Vector backbone: pCER206
  Vector type: Mammalian Expression
Growth in bacteria
  Bacterial resistance: Ampicillin, 100 μg/mL
  Growth temperature: 37°C
  Growth strain: DH5alpha
  Copy number: High Copy
Gene/Insert
  Gene/Insert name: EGFP/BC233
  Species: Synthetic
  Insert size (bp): 730
  Promoter: Tet Response Element (TRE)
  Cloning method: Restriction Enzyme; 5′ cloning site BsrGI (not destroyed); 3′ cloning site HindIII (not destroyed)
  Sequencing primers: 5′ Custom primer (GAAGCGCGATCACATGG)
Terms and licenses: Academic/Nonprofit Terms; Industry Terms: Not Available to Industry
How to cite: Salsa-BC233-P3D5 was a gift from Noah Palm (Addgene plasmid # 203074 ; http://n2t.net/addgene:203074 ; RRID:Addgene_203074)
