[The description below was written by a language model from this plasmid's Addgene catalogue record and pLannotate feature annotations shown in this document.]
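Description:
Salsa-BC233-P3D5 is a 5.1 kb mammalian expression plasmid built on the pCER206 backbone. It is one member of a set of barcoded reporter plasmids for PRESTO-Salsa, a highly multiplexed GPCR bioactivity screening method. It is propagated in E. coli as a high-copy plasmid through a ColE1/pUC-type origin, and is selected with ampicillin via the β-lactamase gene and its native promoter. The feature table shows no mammalian selection marker. It does list short fragments of lacI, SV40 large T antigen and an aminoglycoside phosphotransferase gene, which look like backbone remnants rather than functional elements.

The payload is a synthetic insert of about 730 bp, EGFP/BC233, in which mammalian codon-optimised EGFP is paired with a unique nucleotide barcode (BC233). The barcode was cloned between retained BsrGI and HindIII sites, which suggests it sits at or just beyond the 3′ end of the EGFP coding region, although it is not annotated separately. Expression is driven by a tetracycline response element. The annotation shows a tetO array flanked on one side by a TRE3G-type minimal promoter fragment pointing toward EGFP, and on the other by a minimal CMV promoter facing the opposite way. This resembles a bidirectional Tet-responsive arrangement. The EGFP side ends at an SV40 polyadenylation signal. The opposite arm runs through an MCS fragment into a rabbit β-globin intron and poly(A) signal, with no annotated coding cargo.

Because a TRE is activated by a tetracycline-controlled transactivator, reporter transcription would report on transactivator activity in the cell. The barcoded EGFP transcript would then allow that signal to be attributed to a particular well or receptor in pooled, sequencing-based readouts. The record does not state which receptor corresponds to BC233.
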