Features (pLannotate 1.2.2; 17 found; start..end, strand, type, name):
      2..55      +  CDS            lacI (fragment): lac repressor; lacI; The lac repressor binds to the lac operator to inhibit transcription in E. coli. This inhibition can be relieved by adding lactose or isopropyl-β-D-thiogalactopyranoside (IPTG).
    388..443     -  polyA_signal   β-globin poly(A) signal: rabbit β-globin polyadenylation signal (Gil and Proudfoot, 1987)
    518..640     -  CDS            HBB: HBB_COLGU - Experimental evidence at transcript level: Swiss-Prot protein existence level 2. Involved in oxygen transport from the lung to the various peripheral tissues. From Colobus guereza (Mantled guereza) (Eastern black-and-white colobus monkey).
    644..1216    -  intron         β-globin intron: intron from rabbit β-globin gene
   1312..1343    -  misc_feature   MCS (fragment): pUC18/19 multiple cloning site
   1437..1475    -  promoter       minimal CMV promoter: human cytomegalovirus (CMV) immediate early promoter
   1493..1708    -  protein_bind   tetracycline response element (fragment): contains seven copies of the tetracycline operator tetO tetracycline repressor TetR
   1708..1753    +  promoter       TRE3GV promoter (fragment): 3rd-generation Tet-responsive promoter that can be activated by binding of Tet-On® 3G, optimized for retroviral and lentiviral vectors
   1829..1856    +  misc_feature   MCS (fragment): pBluescript multiple cloning site
   1861..2580    +  CDS            EGFP: the original enhanced GFP (Yang et al., 1996) mammalian codon-optimized
   2591..2613    +  misc_feature   MCS (fragment): pBluescript multiple cloning site
   2627..2761    -  polyA_signal   SV40 poly(A) signal: SV40 polyadenylation signal
   2784..2867    -  CDS            large T antigen (fragment): large T antigen from SV40 (simian virus 40)
   2861..3091    -  CDS            str (fragment): STR_KLEPN - Protein inferred from homology: Swiss-Prot protein existence level 3. The aminoglycoside phosphotransferases achieve inactivation of their antibiotic substrates by phosphorylation. From Klebsiella pneumoniae.
   3210..3314    +  promoter       AmpR promoter: bla
   3315..4175    +  CDS            AmpR: β-lactamase; bla; confers resistance to ampicillin, carbenicillin, and related antibiotics
   4346..4934    +  rep_origin     ori: high-copy-number ColE1/pMB1/pBR322/pUC origin of replication
>Addgene plasmid #203074 | Salsa-BC233-P3D5 | addgene full sequence | sequence record 421419 | Addgene NGS Result
AGCGCCCAATACGCAAACCGCCTCTCCCCGCGCGTTGGCCGATTCATTAATGCAGTCGAGGGATCTCCAT
AAGAGAAGAGGGACAGCTATGACTGGGAGTAGTCAGGAGAGGAGGAAAAATCTGGCTAGTAAAACATGTA
AGGAAAATTTTAGGGATGTTAAAGAAAAAAATAACACAAAACAAAATATAAAAAAAATCTAACCTCAAGT
CAAGGCTTTTCTATGGAATAAGGAATGGACAGCAGGGGGCTGTTTCATATACTGATGACCTCTTTATAGC
CAACCTTTGTTCATGGCAGCCAGCATATGGGCATATGTTGCCAAACTCTAAACCAAATACTCATTCTGAT
GTTTTAAATGATTTGCCCTCCCATATGTCCTTCCGAGTGAGAGACACAAAAAATTCCAACACACTATTGC
AATGAAAATAAATTTCCTTTATTAGCCAGAAGTCAGATGCTCAAGGGGCTTCATGATGTCCCCATAATTT
TTGGCAGAGGGAAAAAGATCGATCTCAGTGGTATTTGTGAGCCAGGGCATTGGCCACACCAGCCACCACC
TTCTGATAGGCAGCCTGCACCTGAGGAGTGAATTCTTTGCCAAAATGATGAGACAGCACAACAACCAGCA
CGTTGCCCAGGAGCTGTAGGAAAGAGAAGAAGGCATGAACATGGTTAGCAGAGGGGCCCGGTTTGGACTC
AGAGTATTTTATCCTCATCTCAAACAGTGTATATCATTGTAACCATAAAGAGAAAGGCAGGATGATGACC
AGGGTGTAGTTGTTTCTACCAATAAGAATATTTCCACGCCAGCCAGAATTTATATGCAGAAATATTCTAC
CTTATCATTTAATTATAACAATTGTTCTCTAAAACTGTGCTGAAGTACAATATAATATACCCTGATTGCC
TTGAAAAAAAAGTGATTAGAGAAAGTACTTACAATCTGACAAATAAACAAAAGTGAATTTAAAAATTCGT
TACAAATGCAAGCTAAAGTTTAACGAAAAAGTTACAGAAAATGAAAAGAAAATAAGAGGAGACAATGGTT
GTCAACAGAGTAGAAAGTGAAAGAAACAAAATTATCATGAGGGTCCATGGTGATACAAGGGACATCTTCC
CATTCTAAACAACACCCTGAAAACTTTGCCCCCTCCATATAACATGAATTTTACAATAGCGAAAAAGAAA
GAACAATCAAGGGTCCCCAAACTCACCCTGAAGTTCTCAGCTCTAGAGATATCGTCGAGGCCGCGCTAGC
GTTTAAACTGTCGACCTTAATTAAGAGATCTGCTCGAGGCGCGTCAGCTGACTAGAGGATCCCCGGGTAC
CGAGCTCGAATTCGGGGCCGCGGAGGCTGGATCGGTCCCGGTGTCTTCTATGGAGGTCAAAACAGCGTGG
ATGGCGTCTCCAGGCGATCTGACGGTTCACTAAACGAGCTCTGCTTATATAGGCCTCCCACCGTACACGC
CTACCTCGACCCGGGTACCGAGCTCGACTTTCACTTTTCTCTATCACTGATAGGGAGTGGTAAACTCGAC
TTTCACTTTTCTCTATCACTGATAGGGAGTGGTAAACTCGACTTTCACTTTTCTCTATCACTGATAGGGA
GTGGTAAACTCGACTTTCACTTTTCTCTATCACTGATAGGGAGTGGTAAACTCGACTTTCACTTTTCTCT
ATCACTGATAGGGAGTGGTAAACTCGACCTATATAAGCAGAGCTCGTTTAGTGAACCGTCAGATCGCCTG
GAGACGCCATCCACGCTGTTTTGACCTCCATAGAAGACACCGGGACCGATCCAGCCTCCGCGGCCCCGAA
TTCCTGCAGCGGCCGCTCTAGAACTAGTGGATCCCCGCGGATGGTGAGCAAGGGCGAGGAGCTGTTCACC
GGGGTGGTGCCCATCCTGGTCGAGCTGGACGGCGACGTAAACGGCCACAAGTTCAGCGTGTCCGGCGAGG
GCGAGGGCGATGCCACCTACGGCAAGCTGACCCTGAAGTTCATCTGCACCACCGGCAAGCTGCCCGTGCC
CTGGCCCACCCTCGTGACCACCCTGACCTACGGCGTGCAGTGCTTCAGCCGCTACCCCGACCACATGAAG
CAGCACGACTTCTTCAAGTCCGCCATGCCCGAAGGCTACGTCCAGGAGCGCACCATCTTCTTCAAGGACG
ACGGCAACTACAAGACCCGCGCCGAGGTGAAGTTCGAGGGCGACACCCTGGTGAACCGCATCGAGCTGAA
GGGCATCGACTTCAAGGAGGACGGCAACATCCTGGGGCACAAGCTGGAGTACAACTACAACAGCCACAAC
GTCTATATCATGGCCGACAAGCAGAAGAACGGCATCAAGGTGAACTTCAAGATCCGCCACAACATCGAGG
ACGGCAGCGTGCAGCTCGCCGACCACTACCAGCAGAACACCCCCATCGGCGACGGCCCCGTGCTGCTGCC
CGACAACCACTACCTGAGCACCCAGTCCGCCCTGAGCAAAGACCCCAACGAGAAGCGCGATCACATGGTC
CTGCTGGAGTTCGTGACCGCCGCCGGGATCACTCTCGGCATGGACGAGCTGTACAAGTAATACTTAGGCT
GAATTCGATATCAAGCTTGTCGACCTAGTTCTAGAGGATCCAGACATGATAAGATACATTGATGAGTTTG
GACAAACCACAACTAGAATGCAGTGAAAAAAATGCTTTATTTGTGAAATTTGTGATGCTATTGCTTTATT
TGTAACCATTATAAGCTGCAATAAACAAGTTAACAACAACAATTGCATTCATTTTATGTTTCAGGTTCAG
GGGGAGGTGTGGGAGGTTTTTTAAAGCAAGTAAAACCTCTACAAATGTGGTATGGCTGATTATGATCCTG
CAAGCCTCGTCGTCCTGGCCGGACCACGCTATCTGTGCAAGGTCCCCGGCCCCGGACGCGCGCTCCATGA
GCAGAGCGCCCGCCGCCGAGGCGAAGACTCGGGCGGCGCCCTGCCCGTCCCACCAGGTCAACAGGCGGTA
ACCGGCCTCTTCATCGGGAATGCGCGCGACCTTCAGCATCGCCGGCATGTCCCCCTGGCGGACGGGAAGT
ATCCAGCTCGACCAAGCTGGCCGCGTCGAGTGAAGACGAAAGGGCCTCGTGATACGCCTATTTTTATAGG
TTAATGTCATGATAATAATGGTTTCTTAGACGTCAGGTGGCACTTTTCGGGGAAATGTGCGCGGAACCCC
TATTTGTTTATTTTTCTAAATACATTCAAATATGTATCCGCTCATGAGACAATAACCCTGATAAATGCTT
CAATAATATTGAAAAAGGAAGAGTATGAGTATTCAACATTTCCGTGTCGCCCTTATTCCCTTTTTTGCGG
CATTTTGCCTTCCTGTTTTTGCTCACCCAGAAACGCTGGTGAAAGTAAAAGATGCTGAAGATCAGTTGGG
TGCACGAGTGGGTTACATCGAACTGGATCTCAACAGCGGTAAGATCCTTGAGAGTTTTCGCCCCGAAGAA
CGTTTTCCAATGATGAGCACTTTTAAAGTTCTGCTATGTGGCGCGGTATTATCCCGTGTTGACGCCGGGC
AAGAGCAACTCGGTCGCCGCATACACTATTCTCAGAATGACTTGGTTGAGTACTCACCAGTCACAGAAAA
GCATCTTACGGATGGCATGACAGTAAGAGAATTATGCAGTGCTGCCATAACCATGAGTGATAACACTGCG
GCCAACTTACTTCTGACAACGATCGGAGGACCGAAGGAGCTAACCGCTTTTTTGCACAACATGGGGGATC
ATGTAACTCGCCTTGATCGTTGGGAACCGGAGCTGAATGAAGCCATACCAAACGACGAGCGTGACACCAC
GATGCCTGTAGCAATGGCAACAACGTTGCGCAAACTATTAACTGGCGAACTACTTACTCTAGCTTCCCGG
CAACAATTAATAGACTGGATGGAGGCGGATAAAGTTGCAGGACCACTTCTGCGCTCGGCCCTTCCGGCTG
GCTGGTTTATTGCTGATAAATCTGGAGCCGGTGAGCGTGGGTCTCGCGGTATCATTGCAGCACTGGGGCC
AGATGGTAAGCCCTCCCGTATCGTAGTTATCTACACGACGGGGAGTCAGGCAACTATGGATGAACGAAAT
AGACAGATCGCTGAGATAGGTGCCTCACTGATTAAGCATTGGTAACTGTCAGACCAAGTTTACTCATATA
TACTTTAGATTGATTTAAAACTTCATTTTTAATTTAAAAGGATCTAGGTGAAGATCCTTTTTGATAATCT
CATGACCAAAATCCCTTAACGTGAGTTTTCGTTCCACTGAGCGTCAGACCCCGTAGAAAAGATCAAAGGA
TCTTCTTGAGATCCTTTTTTTCTGCGCGTAATCTGCTGCTTGCAAACAAAAAAACCACCGCTACCAGCGG
TGGTTTGTTTGCCGGATCAAGAGCTACCAACTCTTTTTCCGAAGGTAACTGGCTTCAGCAGAGCGCAGAT
ACCAAATACTGTTCTTCTAGTGTAGCCGTAGTTAGGCCACCACTTCAAGAACTCTGTAGCACCGCCTACA
TACCTCGCTCTGCTAATCCTGTTACCAGTGGCTGCTGCCAGTGGCGATAAGTCGTGTCTTACCGGGTTGG
ACTCAAGACGATAGTTACCGGATAAGGCGCAGCGGTCGGGCTGAACGGGGGGTTCGTGCACACAGCCCAG
CTTGGAGCGAACGACCTACACCGAACTGAGATACCTACAGCGTGAGCTATGAGAAAGCGCCACGCTTCCC
GAAGGGAGAAAGGCGGACAGGTATCCGGTAAGCGGCAGGGTCGGAACAGGAGAGCGCACGAGGGAGCTTC
CAGGGGGAAACGCCTGGTATCTTTATAGTCCTGTCGGGTTTCGCCACCTCTGACTTGAGCGTCGATTTTT
GTGATGCTCGTCAGGGGGGCGGAGCCTATGGAAAAACGCCAGCAACGCGGCCTTTTTACGGTTCCTGGCC
TTTTGCTGGCCTTTTGCTCACATGTTCTTTCCTGCGTTATCCCCTGATTCTGTGGATAACCGTATTACCG
CCTTTGAGTGAGCTGATACCGCTCGCCGCAGCCGAACGACCGAGCGCAGCGAGTCAGTGAGCGAGGAAGC
GGAAG
