>Addgene plasmid #203074 | Salsa-BC233-P3D5 | depositor partial sequence | sequence record 393947 | BC233
TACTTAGGCT
